Addgene plasmid #48098: pQY
Purpose: (Empty Backbone) Cumate-inducible expression of SYFP2-tagged fusion protein
Depositing lab: Julia Vorholt. Depositing organization: ETH Zurich (Swiss Federal Institute of Technology). Publication: Cumate-inducible gene expression system for sphingomonads and other Alphaproteobacteria. Kaczmarczyk A, Vorholt JA, Francez-Charlot A. Appl Environ Microbiol. 2013 Nov;79(21):6795-802. doi: 10.1128/AEM.02296-13. Epub 2013 Aug 30. PubMed 23995928.
Backbone
  Vector backbone: pQF
  Backbone manufacturer: Andreas Kaczmarczyk
  Backbone size (bp): 7535
  Modifications to backbone: N-terminal 3xFLAG tag replaced by SYFP2
  Vector type: Bacterial Expression
  Promoter: PQ5
  Tag / fusion protein: SYFP2 (N terminal on backbone); 3xFLAG (C terminal on backbone)
Growth in bacteria
  Bacterial resistance: Tetracycline, 10 μg/mL
  Growth temperature: 37°C
  Growth strain: Top10
  Copy number: Unknown
Terms and licenses: Academic/Nonprofit Terms; Industry Terms: Not Available to Industry
How to cite: pQY was a gift from Julia Vorholt (Addgene plasmid # 48098 ; http://n2t.net/addgene:48098 ; RRID:Addgene_48098)
