[The description below was written by a language model from this plasmid's Addgene catalogue record and pLannotate feature annotations shown in this document.]
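Description:
pQY is an empty bacterial expression backbone for cumate-inducible production of fluorescently tagged fusion proteins, developed as part of an expression system for sphingomonads and other Alphaproteobacteria. It derives from pQF, with that vector's N-terminal 3xFLAG tag replaced by the yellow fluorescent protein SYFP2. The catalogue lists a backbone size of 7,535 bp, whereas the annotated full sequence is 8,180 nt; the difference is roughly what the swap of a short epitope tag for SYFP2 would add.

The plasmid carries two replication systems. An IncP (RK2-type) oriV with its trans-acting initiator trfA provides broad-host-range maintenance, and a ColE1/pUC-type origin supports propagation in E. coli. An IncP oriT with traJ and a traI fragment suggests that the plasmid can be mobilised by conjugation when transfer functions are supplied in trans. Selection is by tetracycline, through the tetA efflux gene and its associated tetR sequences. The short bla, lacZα, bom and rop fragments appear to be nonfunctional remnants of earlier cloning steps.

The regulatory module consists of the Pseudomonas putida repressor CymR, encoded divergently from the expression cassette and apparently driven by a fragment of the bla promoter. The PQ5 promoter region contains two CuO operator sites. CymR binds these operators and represses transcription, and cumate releases the repressor to allow expression. Downstream lies the SYFP2 coding sequence, followed by a gap that presumably holds the cloning site, and then a 3xFLAG sequence that is detected only partially. An inserted gene can therefore be expressed with N-terminal SYFP2 and, per the record, a C-terminal 3xFLAG. This arrangement suits titratable expression, localisation imaging and immunodetection.
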