Features (pLannotate 1.2.2; 19 found; start..end, strand, type, name):
     11..642     +  rep_origin     oriV: incP origin of replication
    720..933     +  CDS            bla(M) (fragment): β-lactamase lacking the signal sequence; bla(M); allows cytosolic expression of β-lactamase
   1105..1693    +  rep_origin     ori: high-copy-number ColE1/pMB1/pBR322/pUC origin of replication
   1758..2366    -  CDS            cymR: CYMR_PSEPU - Experimental evidence at transcript level: Swiss-Prot protein existence level 2. Involved in the repression of the cym and cmt operons which are responsible of the p-cymene degradation. From Pseudomonas putida (Arthrobacter siderocapsulatus).
   2397..2428    -  promoter       AmpR promoter (fragment): bla
   2443..2470    +  protein_bind   CuO: CymR-binding P2 operator sequence from the p-cmt operon of Pseudomonas putida (Mullick et al., 2006) CymR
   2513..2540    +  protein_bind   CuO: CymR-binding P2 operator sequence from the p-cmt operon of Pseudomonas putida (Mullick et al., 2006) CymR
   2562..3278    +  CDS            SYFP2: SYFP2 is a basic (constitutively fluorescent) yellow fluorescent protein published in 2006, derived from Aequorea victoria. It is reported to be a very rapidly-maturing monomer with moderate acid sensitivity.
   3369..3391    +  CDS            3xFLAG (fragment): three tandem FLAG® epitope tags
   3463..3620    +  CDS            lacZα (fragment): LacZα fragment of β-galactosidase; lacZ fragment
   3626..3725    -  misc_feature   bom (fragment): basis of mobility region from pBR322
   3827..3862    -  CDS            rop (fragment): Rop protein, which maintains plasmids at low copy number; rop
   3927..4569    -  CDS            TetR (fragment): tetracycline resistance regulatory protein; tetR
   4675..5874    +  CDS            TcR: tetracycline efflux protein; tetA; confers resistance to tetracycline
   5933..6085    -  CDS            tetR (fragment): TETR1_ECOLX - Experimental evidence at protein level: Swiss-Prot protein existence level 1. TetR is the repressor of the tetracycline resistance element; its N-terminal region forms a helix-turn-helix structure and binds DNA. Binding of tetracycline to TetR reduces the repressor affinity for the tetracycline resistance gene (tetA) promoter operator sites. From Escherichia coli.
   6105..7253    -  CDS            trfA: trans-acting replication protein that binds to and activates oriV
   7383..7487    -  CDS            traI (fragment): TRAI6_ECOLX - Experimental evidence at protein level: Swiss-Prot protein existence level 1. The initiation process of transfer DNA synthesis requires the interaction of at least three plasmid-specific components (TraH, I, and J) at the transfer origin resulting in the assembly of a specialised nucleoprotein complex - the relaxosome. Site- and strand-specific cleavage at the transfer origin is dependent on TraI and TraJ. From Escherichia coli.
   7525..7896    -  CDS            traJ: oriT-recognizing protein; traJ
   7929..8038    -  oriT           oriT: incP origin of transfer
>Addgene plasmid #48098 | pQY | depositor full sequence | sequence record 69229 | pQY sequence 8180 bps
GACCCTTTCCGACGCTCACCGGGCTGGTTGCCCTCGCCGCTGGGCTGGCGGCCGTCTATGGCCCTGCAAA
CGCGCCAGAAACGCCGTCGAAGCCGTGTGCGAGACACCGCGGCCGCCGGCGTTGTGGATACCTCGCGGAA
AACTTGGCCCTCACTGACAGATGAGGGGCGGACGTTGACACTTGAGGGGCCGACTCACCCGGCGCGGCGT
TGACAGATGAGGGGCAGGCTCGATTTCGGCCGGCGACGTGGAGCTGGCCAGCCTCGCAAATCGGCGAAAA
CGCCTGATTTTACGCGAGTTTCCCACAGATGATGTGGACAAGCCTGGGGATAAGTGCCCTGCGGTATTGA
CACTTGAGGGGCGCGACTACTGACAGATGAGGGGCGCGATCCTTGACACTTGAGGGGCAGAGTGCTGACA
GATGAGGGGCGCACCTATTGACATTTGAGGGGCTGTCCACAGGCAGAAAATCCAGCATTTGCAAGGGTTT
CCGCCCGTTTTTCGGCCACCGCTAACCTGTCTTTTAACCTGCTTTTAAACCAATATTTATAAACCTTGTT
TTTAACCAGGGCTGCGCCCTGTGCGCGTGACCGCGCACGCCGAAGGGGGGTGCCCCCCCTTCTCGAACCC
TCCCGGCCCGCTAACGCGGGCCTCCCATCCCCCCAGGGGCTGCGCCCCTCGGCCGCGAACGGCCTCACCC
CAAAAATGGCAGCCAAGCTGACCACTTCTGCGCTCGGCCCTTCCGGCTGGCTGGTTTATTGCTGATAAAT
CTGGAGCCGGTGAGCGTGGGTCTCGCGGTATCATTGCAGCACTGGGGCCAGATGGTAAGCCCTCCCGTAT
CGTAGTTATCTACACGACGGGGAGTCAGGCAACTATGGATGAACGAAATAGACAGATCGCTGAGATAGGT
GCCTCACTGATTAAGCATTGGTAACTGTCAGACCAAGTTTACTCATATATACTTTAGATTGATTTAAAAC
TTCATTTTTAATTTAAAAGGATCTAGGTGAAGATCCTTTTTGATAATCTCATGACCAAAATCCCTTAACG
TGAGTTTTCGTTCCACTGAGCGTCAGACCCCGTAGAAAAGATCAAAGGATCTTCTTGAGATCCTTTTTTT
CTGCGCGTAATCTGCTGCTTGCAAACAAAAAAACCACCGCTACCAGCGGTGGTTTGTTTGCCGGATCAAG
AGCTACCAACTCTTTTTCCGAAGGTAACTGGCTTCAGCAGAGCGCAGATACCAAATACTGTCCTTCTAGT
GTAGCCGTAGTTAGGCCACCACTTCAAGAACTCTGTAGCACCGCCTACATACCTCGCTCTGCTAATCCTG
TTACCAGTGGCTGCTGCCAGTGGCGATAAGTCGTGTCTTACCGGGTTGGACTCAAGACGATAGTTACCGG
ATAAGGCGCAGCGGTCGGGCTGAACGGGGGGTTCGTGCACACAGCCCAGCTTGGAGCGAACGACCTACAC
CGAACTGAGATACCTACAGCGTGAGCTATGAGAAAGCGCCACGCTTCCCGAAGGGAGAAAGGCGGACAGG
TATCCGGTAAGCGGCAGGGTCGGAACAGGAGAGCGCACGAGGGAGCTTCCAGGGGGAAACGCCTGGTATC
TTTATAGTCCTGTCGGGTTTCGCCACCTCTGACTTGAGCGTCGATTTTTGTGATGCTCGTCAGGGGGGCG
GAGCCTATGGAAAAACGCCAGCAACGCGGCCTTTTTACGGTTCCTGGCCTTTTGCTGGCCTTTTGCTCAC
ATGTTCAGCGCTTGAACTTGGCGTAGCGCTCGCGGGCGATTTCCAGGGTCGAGTTGCGGACGCGCTCGAA
GCGCTCCTTGTCCTTCTGCCACAGCGAGCGGACCGCCAGGCCGCGGACCGAGTTGAAGATCAGCCACAGG
ATGTCCTCCGCGTCGTCGCGGCTCAGGCCGCGCGACACCAGCACGCCCAGCCACATATCCTCGACGACGA
AGCGGTTGCGCTCGACGGTGCGCTGGATGCCCTCGCGCAGCGCCGGGTCGCGGTCGGCGGCCACGATCAG
GTCCAGCGAGATCGAGAAGTCGTCGTCCAGGAAGAACTCGGCGGCGTCGTCCAGCATCTGCTGGATGACG
TCGTCCTCGGGCTTCAGCTTGGCCAGGCGGGCGCGGCTGCGCTCGGTGATCTGCTCGTACAGCCACTCGA
AGGTGGCCAGCAGCAGTTCCAGCTTGGTCGGGAAGTGGTGCGACTGGGCGCCGCGGCTGACGCCGGCGGC
GCCCGGGACGTCGGCGATGCGGAAGCCGGCATAGCCCTTCTCGCGCAGGACGCCCAGGGCGGCGGCGATC
AGCTTGCCCTGGGTTTCCATCGCGCGCTCGGCCTGGGTGCGGCGCTTCGGCGACATGATGACCATTCGGG
GTCTCTCCCTGCTAGCATCAGGGTTATTGTATCATGAGCGGATACATATGTCAATGTACCGGAACAAACA
GACAATCTGGTCTGTTTGTACATGGTTGACGGATCGCCGCGAAGCCGCTAACTGCGCCGGTTAACAAACA
GACAATCTGGTCTGTTTGTAACTAGTAGAGGAAGCTTCCGCATGGTGAGCAAGGGCGAGGAGCTGTTCAC
CGGGGTGGTGCCCATCCTGGTCGAGCTGGACGGCGACGTAAACGGCCACAAGTTCAGCGTGTCCGGCGAG
GGCGAGGGCGATGCCACCTACGGCAAGCTGACCCTGAAGCTGATCTGCACCACCGGCAAGCTGCCCGTGC
CCTGGCCCACCCTCGTGACCACCCTGGGCTACGGCGTGCAGTGCTTCGCCCGCTACCCCGACCACATGAA
GCAGCACGACTTCTTCAAGTCCGCCATGCCCGAAGGCTACGTCCAGGAGCGCACCATCTTCTTCAAGGAC
GACGGCAACTACAAGACCCGCGCCGAGGTGAAGTTCGAGGGCGACACCCTGGTGAACCGCATCGAGCTGA
AGGGCATCGACTTCAAGGAGGACGGCAACATCCTGGGGCACAAGCTGGAGTACAACTACAACAGCCACAA
CGTCTATATCACCGCCGACAAGCAGAAGAACGGCATCAAGGCCAACTTCAAGATCCGCCACAACATCGAG
GACGGCGGCGTGCAGCTCGCCGACCACTACCAGCAGAACACCCCCATCGGCGACGGCCCCGTGCTGCTGC
CCGACAACCACTACCTGAGCTACCAGTCCAAGCTGAGCAAAGACCCCAACGAGAAGCGCGATCACATGGT
CCTGCTGGAGTTCGTGACCGCCGCCGGGATCACTCTCGGCATGGACGAGCTGTACAAGATTAATATGACT
CTAGAAGATCTCGAGGTACCGAGCTCCAATTGGGATCCGGACTACAAGGACCACGACGGCGACTATAAGG
ACCACGACATCGACTACAAGGATGACGACGACAAGTGAGGATCCGGTGAAGTGACCCGCAAAAAAAAAGG
CCAGGGGATCGCTCCCCCGGCCTTTTTTTTGAATTCACTGGCCGTCGTTTTACAACGTCGTGACTGGGAA
AACCCTGGCGTTACCCAACTTAATCGCCTTGCAGCACATCCCCCTTTCGCCAGCTGGCGTAATAGCGAAG
AGGCCCGCACCGATCGCCCTTCCCAACAGTTGCGCAGCCTGAATGGCGAATGGCGCCTGATGCGGTATTT
TCTCCTTACGCATCTGTGCGGTATTTCACACCGCATATGGTGCACTCTCAGTACAATCTGCTCTGATGCC
GCATAGTTAAGCCAGCCCCGACACCCGCCAACACCCGCTGACGCGCCCTGACGGGCTTGTCTGCTCCCGG
CATCCGCTTACAGACAAGCTGTGACCGTCTCCGGGAGCTGCATGTGTCAGAGGTTTTCACCGTCATCACC
GAAACGCGCGAGACGAAAGGGCCTCGTGATACGCCTATTTTTATAGGTTAATGTCATGATAATAATGGTT
TCTTAGCACCCTTTCTCGGTCCTTCAACGTTCCTGACAACGAGCCTCCTTTTCGCCAATCCATCGACAAT
CACCGCGAGTCCCTGCTCGAACGCTGCGTCCGGACCGGCTTCGTCGAAGGCGTCTATCGCGGCCCGCAAC
AGCGGCGAGAGCGGAGCCTGTTCAACGGTGCCGCCGCGCTCGCCGGCATCGCTGTCGCCGGCCTGCTCCT
CAAGCACGGCCCCAACAGTGAAGTAGCTGATTGTCATCAGCGCATTGACGGCGTCCCCGGCCGAAAAACC
CGCCTCGCAGAGGAAGCGAAGCTGCGCGTCGGCCGTTTCCATCTGCGGTGCGCCCGGTCGCGTGCCGGCA
TGGATGCGCGCGCCATCGCGGTAGGCGAGCAGCGCCTGCCTGAAGCTGCGGGCATTCCCGATCAGAAATG
AGCGCCAGTCGTCGTCGGCTCTCGGCACCGAATGCGTATGATTCTCCGCCAGCATGGCTTCGGCCAGTGC
GTCGAGCAGCGCCCGCTTGTTCCTGAAGTGCCAGTAAAGCGCCGGCTGCTGAACCCCCAACCGTTCCGCC
AGTTTGCGTGTCGTCAGACCGTCTACGCCGACCTCGTTCAACAGGTCCAGGGCGGCACGGATCACTGTAT
TCGGCTGCAACTTTGTCATGATTGACACTTTATCACTGATAAACATAATATGTCCACCAACTTATCAGTG
ATAAAGAATCCGCGCGTTCAATCGGACCAGCGGAGGCTGGTCCGGAGGCCAGACGTGAAACCCAACATAC
CCCTGATCGTAATTCTGAGCACTGTCGCGCTCGACGCTGTCGGCATCGGCCTGATTATGCCGGTGCTGCC
GGGCCTCCTGCGCGATCTGGTTCACTCGAACGACGTCACCGCCCACTATGGCATTCTGCTGGCGCTGTAT
GCGTTGGTGCAATTTGCCTGCGCACCTGTGCTGGGCGCGCTGTCGGATCGTTTCGGGCGGCGGCCAATCT
TGCTCGTCTCGCTGGCCGGCGCCACTGTCGACTACGCCATCATGGCGACAGCGCCTTTCCTTTGGGTTCT
CTATATCGGGCGGATCGTGGCCGGCATCACCGGGGCGACTGGGGCGGTAGCCGGCGCTTATATTGCCGAT
ATCACTGATGGCGATGAGCGCGCGCGGCACTTCGGCTTCATGAGCGCCTGTTTCGGGTTCGGGATGGTCG
CGGGACCTGTGCTCGGTGGGCTGATGGGCGGTTTCTCCCCCCACGCTCCGTTCTTCGCCGCGGCAGCCTT
GAACGGCCTCAATTTCCTGACGGGCTGTTTCCTTTTGCCGGAGTCGCACAAAGGCGAACGCCGGCCGTTA
CGCCGGGAGGCTCTCAACCCGCTCGCTTCGTTCCGGTGGGCCCGGGGCATGACCGTCGTCGCCGCCCTGA
TGGCGGTCTTCTTCATCATGCAACTTGTCGGACAGGTGCCGGCCGCGCTTTGGGTCATTTTCGGCGAGGA
TCGCTTTCACTGGGACGCGACCACGATCGGCATTTCGCTTGCCGCATTTGGCATTCTGCATTCACTCGCC
CAGGCAATGATCACCGGCCCTGTAGCCGCCCGGCTCGGCGAAAGGCGGGCACTCATGCTCGGAATGATTG
CCGACGGCACAGGCTACATCCTGCTTGCCTTCGCGACACGGGGATGGATGGCGTTCCCGATCATGGTCCT
GCTTGCTTCGGGTGGCATCGGAATGCCGGCGCTGCAAGCAATGTTGTCCAGGCAGGTGGATGAGGAACGT
CAGGGGCAGCTGCAAGGCTCACTGGCGGCGCTCACCAGCCTGACCTCGATCGTCGGACCCCTCCTCTTCA
CGGCGATCTATGCGGCTTCTATAACAACGTGGAACGGGTGGGCATGGATTGCAGGCGCTGCCCTCTACTT
GCTCTGCCTGCCGGCGCTGCGTCGCGGGCTTTGGAGCGGCGCAGGGCAACGAGCCGATCGCTGATCGTGG
AAACGATAGGCCTATGCCATGCGGGTCAAGGCGACTTCCGGCAAGCTATACGCGCCCTAGAATTGTCAAT
TTTAATCCTCTGTTTATCGGCAGTTCGTAGAGCGCGCCGTGCGTCCCGAGCGATACTGAGCGAAGCAAGT
GCGTCGAGCAGTGCCCGCTTGTTCCTGAAATGCCAGTAAAGCGCTGGCTGCTGAACCCCCAGCCGGAACT
GACCCCACAAGGCCCTAGCGTTTGCAATGCACCAGGTCATCATTGACCCAGGCGTGTTCCACCAGGCCGC
TGCCTCGCAACTCTTCGCAGGCTTCGCCGACCTGCTCGCGCCACTTCTTCACGCGGGTGGAATCCGATCC
GCACATGAGGCGGAAGGTTTCCAGCTTGAGCGGGTACGGCTCCCGGTGCGAGCTGAAATAGTCGAACATC
CGTCGGGCCGTCGGCGACAGCTTGCGGTACTTCTCCCATATGAATTTCGTGTAGTGGTCGCCAGCAAACA
GCACGACGATTTCCTCGTCGATCAGGACCTGGCAACGGGACGTTTTCTTGCCACGGTCCAGGACGCGGAA
GCGGTGCAGCAGCGACACCGATTCCAGGTGCCCAACGCGGTCGGACGTGAAGCCCATCGCCGTCGCCTGT
AGGCGCGACAGGCATTCCTCGGCCTTCGTGTAATACCGGCCATTGATCGACCAGCCCAGGTCCTGGCAAA
GCTCGTAGAACGTGAAGGTGATCGGCTCGCCGATAGGGGTGCGCTTCGCGTACTCCAACACCTGCTGCCA
CACCAGTTCGTCATCGTCGGCCCGCAGCTCGACGCCGGTGTAGGTGATCTTCACGTCCTTGTTGACGTGG
AAAATGACCTTGTTTTGCAGCGCCTCGCGCGGGATTTTCTTGTTGCGCGTGGTGAACAGGGCAGAGCGGG
CCGTGTCGTTTGGCATCGCTCGCATCGTGTCCGGCCACGGCGCAATATCGAACAAGGAAAGCTGCATTTC
CTTGATCTGCTGCTTCGTGTGTTTCAGCAACGCGGCCTGCTTGGCCTCGCTGACCTGTTTTGCCAGGTCC
TCGCCGGCGGTTTTTCGCTTCTTGGTCGTCATAGTTCCTCGCGTGTCGATGGTCATCGACTTCGCCAAAC
CTGCCGCCTCCTGTTCGAGACGACGCGAACGCTCCACGGCGGCCGATGGCGCGGGCAGGGCAGGGGGAGC
CAGTTGCACGCTGTCGCGCTCGATCTTGGCCGTAGCTTGCTGGACCATCGAGCCGACGGACTGGAAGGTT
TCGCGGGGCGCACGCATGACGGTGCGGCTTGCGATGGTTTCGGCATCCTCGGCGGAAAACCCCGCGTCGA
TCAGTTCTTGCCTGTATGCCTTCCGGTCAAACGTCCGATTCATTCACCCTCCTTGCGGGATTGCCCCGAC
TCACGCCGGGGCAATGTGCCCTTATTCCTGATTTGACCCGCCTGGTGCCTTGGTGTCCAGATAATCCACC
TTATCGGCAATGAAGTCGGTCCCGTAGACCGTCTGGCCGTCCTTCTCGTACTTGGTATTCCGAATCTTGC
CCTGCACGAATACCAGCTCCGCGAAGTCGCTCTTCTTGATGGAGCGCATGGGGACGTGCTTGGCAATCAC
GCGCACCCCCCGGCCGTTTTAGCGGCTAAAAAAGTCATGGCTCTGCCCTCGGGCGGACCACGCCCATCAT
GACCTTGCCAAGCTCGTCCTGCTTCTCTTCGATCTTCGCCAGCAGGGCGAGGATCGTGGCATCACCGAAC
CGCGCCGTGCGCGGGTCGTCGGTGAGCCAGAGTTTCAGCAGGCCGCCCAGGCGGCCCAGGTCGCCATTGA
TGCGGGCCAGCTCGCGGACGTGCTCATAGTCCACGACGCCCGTGATTTTGTAGCCCTGGCCGACGGCCAG
CAGGTAGGCCTACAGGCTCATGCCGGCCGCCGCCGCCTTTTCCTCAATCGCTCTTCGTTCGTCTGGAAGG
CAGTACACCTTGATAGGTGGGCTGCCCTTCCTGGTTGGCTTGGTTTCATCAGCCATCCGCTTGCCCTCAT
CTGTTACGCCGGCGGTAGCCGGCCAGCCTCGCAGAGCAGGATTCCCGTTGAGCACCGCCAGGTGCGAATA
AGGGACAGTGAAGAAGGAACACCCGCTCGCGGGTGGGCCTACTTCACCTATCCTGCCCGGCTGACGCCGT
TGGATACACCAAGGAAAGTCTACACGAACCCTTTGGCAAAATCCTGTATATCGTGCGAAAAAGGATGGAT
ATACCGAAAAAATCGCTATAATGACCCCGAAGCAGGGTTATGCAGCGGAAAAGATCCGTC
