>Addgene plasmid #48098 | pQY | addgene partial sequence | sequence record 75820 | M13_pUC_fwd
GAATTCAAAAAAAAGGCCGGGGGAGCGATCCCCTGGCCTTTTTTTTTGCGGGTCACTTCACCGGATCCTC
ACTTGTCGTCGTCATCCTTGTAGTCGATGTCGTGGTCCTTATAGTCGCCGTCGTGGTCCTTGTAGTCCGG
ATCCCAATTGGAGCTCGGTACCTCGAGATCTTCTAGAGTCATATTAATCTTGTACAGCTCGTCCATGCCG
AGAGTGATCCCGGCGGCGGTCACGAACTCCAGCAGGACCATGTGATCGCGCTTCTCGTTGGGGTCTTTGC
TCAGCTTGGACTGGTAGCTCAGGTAGTGGTTGTCGGGCAGCAGCACGGGGCCGTCGCCGATGGGGGTGTT
CTGCTGGTAGTGGTCGGCGAGCTGCACGCCGCCGTCCTCGATGTTGTGGCGGATCTTGAAGTTGGCCTTG
ATGCCGTTCTTCTGCTTGTCGGCGGTGATATAGACGTTGTGGCTGTTGTAGTTGTACTCCAGCTTGTGCC
CCAGGATGTTGCCGTCCTCCTTGAAGTCGATGCCCTTCAGCTCGATGCGGTTCACCAGGGTGTCGCCCTC
GAACTTCACCTCGGCGCGGGTCTTGTAGTTGCCGTCGTCCTTGAAGAAGATGGTGCGCTCCTGGACGTAG
CCTTCGGGCATGGCGGACTTGAAGAAGTCGTGCTGCTTCATGTGGTCGGGGTAGCGGGCGAAGCACTGCA
CGCCGTAGCCCAGGGTGGTCACGAGGGTGGGCCAGGGCACGGGCAGCTTGCCGGTGGTGCAGATCAGCTT
CAGGGTCAGCTTGCCGTAGGTGGCATCGCCCTCGCCCTCGCCGGACACGCTGAACTTGTGGCCGTTTACG
TCGCCGTCCAGCTCGACCAGGATGGGCACCACCCCGGTGAACAGCTCCTCGCCCTTGCTCACCATGCGGA
AGCTTCCTCTACTAGTTACAAACAGACCAGATTGTCTGTTTGTTAACCGGCGCAGTTAGCGGCTTCGCGG
CGATCCGTCAACCATG
