>Addgene plasmid #48098 | pQY | addgene partial sequence | sequence record 76521 | EGFP-N
ACAGCTCCTCGCCCTTGCTCACCATGCGGAAGCTTCCTCTACTAGTTACAAACAGACCAGATTGTCTGTT
TGTTAACCGGCGCAGTTAGCGGCTTCGCGGCGATCCGTCAACCATGTACAAACAGACCAGATTGTCTGTT
TGTTCCGGTACATTGACATATGTATCCGCTCATGATACAATAACCCTGATGCTAGCAGGGAGAGACCCCG
AATGGTCATCATGTCGCCGAAGCGCCGCACCCAGGCCGAGCGCGCGATGGAAACCCAGGGCAAGCTGATC
GCCGCCGCCCTGGGCGTCCTGCGCGAGAAGGGCTATGCCGGCTTCCGCATCGCCGACGTCCCGGGCGCCG
CCGGCGTCAGCCGCGGCGCCCAGTCGCACCACTTCCCGACCAAGCTGGAACTGCTGCTGGCCACCTTCGA
GTGGCTGTACGAGCAGATCACCGAGCGCAGCCGCGCCCGCCTGGCCAAGCTGAAGCCCGAGGACGACGTC
ATCCAGCAGATGCTGGACGACGCCGCCGAGTTCTTCCTGGACGACGACTTCTCGATCTCGCTGGACCTGA
TCGTGGCCGCCGACCGCGACCCGGCGCTGCGCGAGGGCATCCAGCGCACCGTCGAGCGCAACCGCTTCGT
CGTCGAGGATATGTGGCTGGGCGTGCTGGTGTCGCGCGGCCTGAGCCGCGACGACGCGGAGGACATCCTG
TGGCTGATCTTCAACTCGGTCCGCGGCCTGGCGGTCCGCTCGCTGTGGCAGAAGGACAAGGAGCGCTTCG
AGCGCGTCCGCAACTCGACCCTGGAAATCGCCCGCGAGCGCTACGCCAAGTTCAAGCGCTGAACATGTGA
GCAAAAGGCCAGCAAAAGGCCAGGAACCGTAAAAAGGCCGCGTTGCTGGCGTTTTTCCATAGGCTCCGCC
CCCCTGACGAGCATCACAAAAATCGACGCTCAAGTCAGAGGTGGCGAAACCCGACAGGACTATAAAGATA
CCAGGCGT
