>Addgene plasmid #48098 | pQY | addgene partial sequence | sequence record 77401 | JP1520-R 5'-ttgtctcatgagcggataca-3'
GGAACAAACAGACAATCTGGTCTGTTTGTACATGGTTGACGGATCGCCGCGAAGCCGCTAACTGCGCCGG
TTAACAAACAGACAATCTGGTCTGTTTGTAACTAGTAGAGGAAGCTTCCGCATGGTGAGCAAGGGCGAGG
AGCTGTTCACCGGGGTGGTGCCCATCCTGGTCGAGCTGGACGGCGACGTAAACGGCCACAAGTTCAGCGT
GTCCGGCGAGGGCGAGGGCGATGCCACCTACGGCAAGCTGACCCTGAAGCTGATCTGCACCACCGGCAAG
CTGCCCGTGCCCTGGCCCACCCTCGTGACCACCCTGGGCTACGGCGTGCAGTGCTTCGCCCGCTACCCCG
ACCACATGAAGCAGCACGACTTCTTCAAGTCCGCCATGCCCGAAGGCTACGTCCAGGAGCGCACCATCTT
CTTCAAGGACGACGGCAACTACAAGACCCGCGCCGAGGTGAAGTTCGAGGGCGACACCCTGGTGAACCGC
ATCGAGCTGAAGGGCATCGACTTCAAGGAGGACGGCAACATCCTGGGGCACAAGCTGGAGTACAACTACA
ACAGCCACAACGTCTATATCACCGCCGACAAGCAGAAGAACGGCATCAAGGCCAACTTCAAGATCCGCCA
CAACATCGAGGACGGCGGCGTGCAGCTCGCCGACCACTACCAGCAGAACACCCCCATCGGCGACGGCCCC
GTGCTGCTGCCCGACAACCACTACCTGAGCTACCAGTCCAAGCTGAGCAAAGACCCCAACGAGAAGCGCG
ATCACATGGTCCTGCTGGAGTTCGTGACCGCCGCCGGGATCACTCTCGGCATGGACGAGCTGTACAAGAT
TAATATGACTCTAGAAGATCTCGAGGTACCGAGCTCCAATTGGGATCCGGACTACAAGGACCACGACGGC
GACTATAAGGACCACGACATCGACTACAAGGATGACGACGACAAGTGAGGATCCGGTGAAGTGACCCGCA
AAAAAAAAGGCCAGGGGATCGCTCCCCCGGCCTTTTTTTTGAATTCACTGGCCGTCGTTTTACAACGTCG
TGACTGGG
