>Addgene plasmid #48098 | pQY | addgene partial sequence | sequence record 77914 | GFPGenotRW 5'-AGTCGATGCCCTTCAGCTCGAT-3'
TCGCCCTCGAACTTCACCTCGGCGCGGGTCTTGTAGTTGCCGTCGTCCTTGAAGAAGATGGTGCGCTCCT
GGACGTAGCCTTCGGGCATGGCGGACTTGAAGAAGTCGTGCTGCTTCATGTGGTCGGGGTAGCGGGCGAA
GCACTGCACGCCGTAGCCCAGGGTGGTCACGAGGGTGGGCCAGGGCACGGGCAGCTTGCCGGTGGTGCAG
ATCAGCTTCAGGGTCAGCTTGCCGTAGGTGGCATCGCCCTCGCCCTCGCCGGACACGCTGAACTTGTGGC
CGTTTACGTCGCCGTCCAGCTCGACCAGGATGGGCACCACCCCGGTGAACAGCTCCTCGCCCTTGCTCAC
CATGCGGAAGCTTCCTCTACTAGTTACAAACAGACCAGATTGTCTGTTTGTTAACCGGCGCAGTTAGCGG
CTTCGCGGCGATCCGTCAACCATGTACAAACAGACCAGATTGTCTGTTTGTTCCGGTACATTGACATATG
TATCCGCTCATGATACAATAACCCTGATGCTAGCAGGGAGAGACCCCGAATGGTCATCATGTCGCCGAAG
CGCCGCACCCAGGCCGAGCGCGCGATGGAAACCCAGGGCAAGCTGATCGCCGCCGCCCTGGGCGTCCTGC
GCGAGAAGGGCTATGCCGGCTTCCGCATCGCCGACGTCCCGGGCGCCGCCGGCGTCAGCCGCGGCGCCCA
GTCGCACCACTTCCCGACCAAGCTGGAACTGCTGCTGGCCACCTTCGAGTGGCTGTACGAGCAGATCACC
GAGCGCAGCCGCGCCCGCCTGGCCAAGCTGAAGCCCGAGGACGACGTCATCCAGCAGATGCTGGACGACG
CCGCCGAGTTCTTCCTGGACGACGACTTCTCGATCTCGCTGGACCTGATCGTGGCCGCCGACCGCGACCC
GGCGCTGCGCGAGGGCATCCAGCGCACCGTCGAGCGCAACCGCTTCGTCGTCGAGGATATGTGGCTGGGC
GTGCTGGTGTCGCGCGGCCTG
