>Addgene plasmid #48098 | pQY | addgene partial sequence | sequence record 77916 | C-ter GFP 5'-CTCCTCGCCCTTGCTCAC-3'
GTTACAAACAGACCAGATTGTCTGTTTGTTAACCGGCGCAGTTAGCGGCTTCGCGGCGATCCGTCAACCA
TGTACAAACAGACCAGATTGTCTGTTTGTTCCGGTACATTGACATATGTATCCGCTCATGATACAATAAC
CCTGATGCTAGCAGGGAGAGACCCCGAATGGTCATCATGTCGCCGAAGCGCCGCACCCAGGCCGAGCGCG
CGATGGAAACCCAGGGCAAGCTGATCGCCGCCGCCCTGGGCGTCCTGCGCGAGAAGGGCTATGCCGGCTT
CCGCATCGCCGACGTCCCGGGCGCCGCCGGCGTCAGCCGCGGCGCCCAGTCGCACCACTTCCCGACCAAG
CTGGAACTGCTGCTGGCCACCTTCGAGTGGCTGTACGAGCAGATCACCGAGCGCAGCCGCGCCCGCCTGG
CCAAGCTGAAGCCCGAGGACGACGTCATCCAGCAGATGCTGGACGACGCCGCCGAGTTCTTCCTGGACGA
CGACTTCTCGATCTCGCTGGACCTGATCGTGGCCGCCGACCGCGACCCGGCGCTGCGCGAGGGCATCCAG
CGCACCGTCGAGCGCAACCGCTTCGTCGTCGAGGATATGTGGCTGGGCGTGCTGGTGTCGCGCGGCCTGA
GCCGCGACGACGCGGAGGACATCCTGTGGCTGATCTTCAACTCGGTCCGCGGCCTGGCGGTCCGCTCGCT
GTGGCAGAAGGACAAGGAGCGCTTCGAGCGCGTCCGCAACTCGACCCTGGAAATCGCCCGCGAGCGCTAC
GCCAAGTTCAAGCGCTGAACATGTGAGCAAAAGGCCAGCAAAAGGCCAGGAACCGTAAAAAGGCCGCGTT
GCTGGCGTTTTTCCATAGGCTCCGCCCCCCTGACGAGCATCACAAAAATCGACGCTCAAGTCAGAGGTGG
CGAAACCCGACAGGACTATAAAGATACCAGGCGTTTCCCCCTGGAAGCTCCCTCGTGCGCTCTCCTGTTC
CGACCCTGCCGCTTACCGGATACCTGTCCGCCTTTCTCCCTTCGGGAAGCGTGGCGCTTTCTCATA
